Addgene plasmid #217184: pCMV-Mariner-2_PM
Purpose: Mammalian expression vector for expression of Mariner-2_PM transposase (CMV promoter)
Depositing lab: Yong E Zhang. Depositing organization: Institute of Zoology, Chinese Academy of Sciences. Publication: Heterologous survey of 130 DNA transposons in human cells highlights their functional divergence and expands the genome engineering toolbox. Zhang T, Tan S, Tang N, Li Y, Zhang C, Sun J, Guo Y, Gao H, Cai Y, Sun W, Wang C, Fu L, Ma H, Wu Y, Hu X, Zhang X, Gee P, Yan W, Zhao Y, Chen Q, Guo B, Wang H, Zhang YE. Cell. 2024 Jul 11;187(14):3741-3760.e30. doi: 10.1016/j.cell.2024.05.007. Epub 2024 Jun 5. PubMed 38843831.
Backbone
  Vector backbone: pCMV
  Vector type: Mammalian Expression
Growth in bacteria
  Bacterial resistance: Ampicillin, 100 μg/mL
  Growth temperature: 37°C
  Growth strain: DH5alpha
  Copy number: High Copy
Gene/Insert
  Gene/Insert name: Mariner-2_PM transposase
  Species: Synthetic
  Cloning method: Restriction Enzyme; 5′ cloning site Unknown (unknown if destroyed); 3′ cloning site Unknown (unknown if destroyed)
Terms and licenses: Academic/Nonprofit Terms; Industry Terms: Not Available to Industry
How to cite: pCMV-Mariner-2_PM was a gift from Yong E Zhang (Addgene plasmid # 217184 ; http://n2t.net/addgene:217184 ; RRID:Addgene_217184)
