[The description below was written by a language model from this plasmid's Addgene catalogue record and pLannotate feature annotations shown in this document.]
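Description:
pCMV-Mariner-2_PM is a mammalian expression plasmid of about 6 kb, built on a pCMV backbone, that produces the Mariner-2_PM DNA transposase in transfected cells. It is maintained in E. coli through a high-copy ColE1/pUC-type origin and selected with ampicillin via the β-lactamase gene and its native promoter. An f1 phage origin is also present, along with small remnants of lac regulatory sequence (lac promoter, operator, CAP site and a lacI fragment) and a bom fragment that are carried over from the backbone's cloning history.

The expression cassette begins with the human cytomegalovirus immediate-early enhancer and promoter and ends with the bovine growth hormone polyadenylation signal. T7 and SP6 phage promoters flank the cloning region in opposing orientations. The automated annotation does not label anything in the roughly 1.5 kb interval between these two promoters, which is where the synthetic transposase coding sequence presumably sits; the record gives no tags or fusion partners and lists the cloning sites as unknown. Downstream, an SV40 early promoter precedes only a short fragment of a bleomycin-resistance (ble) gene and an SV40 poly(A) signal, so a functional mammalian selection marker does not appear to be present and none is listed in the catalogue. A very short hit to an HIV-1 LTR just after the CMV promoter is probably an annotation artefact.

The plasmid comes from a survey that tested a large panel of DNA transposons for activity in human cells. It would typically serve as the transposase "helper", supplied alongside a separate donor plasmid carrying the matching transposon ends, for transposition assays or genome engineering.
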