Features (pLannotate 1.2.2; 19 found; start..end, strand, type, name):
      1..380     +  enhancer       CMV enhancer: human cytomegalovirus immediate early enhancer
    381..584     +  promoter       CMV promoter: human cytomegalovirus (CMV) immediate early promoter
    580..613     +  LTR            5' LTR (truncated) (fragment): truncated 5' long terminal repeat (LTR) from HIV-1
    629..647     +  promoter       T7 promoter: promoter for bacteriophage T7 RNA polymerase
   2151..2169    -  promoter       SP6 promoter: promoter for bacteriophage SP6 RNA polymerase
   2195..2419    +  polyA_signal   bGH poly(A) signal: bovine growth hormone polyadenylation signal
   2423..2444    +  promoter       SV40 promoter (fragment): SV40 enhancer and early promoter
   2465..2893    +  rep_origin     f1 ori (sequence partly withheld): f1 bacteriophage origin of replication; arrow indicates direction of (+) strand synthesis
   2907..3236    +  promoter       SV40 promoter: SV40 enhancer and early promoter
   3249..3407    +  CDS            ble (fragment): BLE_KLEPN - Experimental evidence at protein level: Swiss-Prot protein existence level 1. Binding protein with a strong affinity to the bleomycin family of antibiotics. Binds to CL990; an antimitotic-antibiotic compound. From Klebsiella pneumoniae.
   3402..3523    +  polyA_signal   SV40 poly(A) signal: SV40 polyadenylation signal
   3596..3612    -  protein_bind   lac operator: The lac repressor binds to the lac operator to inhibit transcription in E. coli. This inhibition can be relieved by adding lactose or isopropyl-β-D-thiogalactopyranoside (IPTG). lac repressor encoded by lacI
   3620..3650    -  promoter       lac promoter: promoter for the E. coli lac operon
   3665..3686    -  protein_bind   CAP binding site: CAP binding activates transcription in the presence of cAMP. E. coli catabolite activator protein
   3699..3791    -  CDS            lacI (fragment): lac repressor; lacI; The lac repressor binds to the lac operator to inhibit transcription in E. coli. This inhibition can be relieved by adding lactose or isopropyl-β-D-thiogalactopyranoside (IPTG).
   3974..4562    -  rep_origin     ori: high-copy-number ColE1/pMB1/pBR322/pUC origin of replication
   4733..5593    -  CDS            AmpR: β-lactamase; bla; confers resistance to ampicillin, carbenicillin, and related antibiotics
   5594..5698    -  promoter       AmpR promoter: bla
   5757..5809    -  misc_feature   bom (fragment): basis of mobility region from pBR322
>Addgene plasmid #217184 | pCMV-Mariner-2_PM | addgene full sequence | sequence record 444318 | Addgene NGS Result
GACATTGATTATTGACTAGTTATTAATAGTAATCAATTACGGGGTCATTAGTTCATAGCCCATATATGGA
GTTCCGCGTTACATAACTTACGGTAAATGGCCCGCCTGGCTGACCGCCCAACGACCCCCGCCCATTGACG
TCAATAATGACGTATGTTCCCATAGTAACGCCAATAGGGACTTTCCATTGACGTCAATGGGTGGAGTATT
TACGGTAAACTGCCCACTTGGCAGTACATCAAGTGTATCATATGCCAAGTACGCCCCCTATTGACGTCAA
TGACGGTAAATGGCCCGCCTGGCATTATGCCCAGTACATGACCTTATGGGACTTTCCTACTTGGCAGTAC
ATCTACGTATTAGTCATCGCTATTACCATGGTGATGCGGTTTTGGCAGTACATCAATGGGCGTGGATAGC
GGTTTGACTCACGGGGATTTCCAAGTCTCCACCCCATTGACGTCAATGGGAGTTTGTTTTGGCACCAAAA
TCAACGGGACTTTCCAAAATGTCGTAACAACTCCGCCCCATTGACGCAAATGGGCGGTAGGCGTGTACGG
TGGGAGGTCTATATAAGCAGAGCTCTCTGGCTAACTAGAGAACCCACTGCTTACTGGCTTATCGAAATTA
ATACGACTCACTATAGGGAGACCCAAGCTTGGTACCGAGCTCGGATCCACTAGTAACGGCCGCCAGTGTG
CTGGAATTCGCCGCCACCATGGCCCCTAAAAAAGTGAGCGGCAGCGATAAACCGAAACGCAAAGTGCTGC
GCACCACCATTGAGCTGCGCAAAGAGATTATCGAAAAGGCGGAACGTGGTGTGCGTGTGACCGATATCAG
CAAGGAATATGGCATGCCTAAAAGCACCATTTGCACCATCCTGAAGAACAAAGAGGCCATTAAGGAAGCG
AACGTGGCGAAAGGTGTTAGCAGCCTGAGCAAGCAACGCACCAAAGCGATCGAGGAAGTGGAAAAACTGC
TGCTGATCTGGATTAACGAAAAACAGCTGGCGGGCGATAGCGTTTCAGAGGCGATGATCTGCGAAAAGGC
GAAGCAGCTGCATAGCGACCTGCTGAAAAATACCCCGGGCACCTCAGATGATGCGGGCCCGAGCGACATT
TTTAAAGCGAGCCGCGGCTGGTTCGATAAATTCAAAAAGCGCAGCGGCATTCATAGCGTGGTGCGCCATG
GTGAAGCGGCGAGCGCGAATAAAGAAGCCGCCAAGAACTTCGTGGGCGAGTTTAAAGAGTTTGTGGATGC
GGAAGGCTTTATCCCTCAGCAGGTGTTTAACTGCGATGAAACCGGCCTGTTTTGGAAGAAAATGCCGCGC
CGCACCTATATTACCCAGGAAGAAAAAGCGCTGCCGGGCCATAAACCTATGAAGGACCGCCTGACCCTGC
TGTTATGTGGCAACGCGAGCGGTGACTTCAAAGTGAAACCGCTGCTGGTGTACCATAGCGAAAACCCTCG
CGTGTTTAAAAAGAACAACGTGATGAAGAACAAGCTGCATGTGATGTGGCGCGCCAATAGCAAAGCATGG
GTGACCCGCCAGTTTTTTATTGAATGGGTGCATGAGGTGTTTGGCCCGAGCGTGAAGAAATACCTGCAGG
AAAAGCAGCTGCCTCTGAAGGCGCTGCTGTTAATGGATAACGCCCCTGCACATCCTCCTGGCTTAGAAGA
ATCATGCCGCGGCAGCTTTCTGATTACCGTGAAGTTCCTGCCTCCGAACACCACCCCTCTGATTCAGCCT
ATGGACCAGCAGGTGATCAGCAACTTTAAAAAGCTGTACACCAAAGCGCTGTTCCAGCGCTGTTTCGAAG
TGACCAGCGACACCGAATTAACCCTGCGCGAGTTCTGGAAGAACCACTTCAACATTCTGCATTGCCTGAG
CCTGATCGATAAGGCGTGGGGCGAAGTTTCAAGCCGCACCATGAATAGCGCGTGGCGTAAACTGTGGCCG
GATTGTGTTGCGGAGCGCGATTTTGAAGGCTTTGAACCGGAACCTGAGACTGAACCGGTGGTGGAAAACA
TTGTGAGCCTGGGCAAGTCAATGGGCCTGGAAGTGGATGATGAAATGCTGCGCAGCTGGTGGCGTACCAC
CGCCCAGAACTAATGAGCGGCCGCTCGAGCATGCATCTAGAGGGCCCTATTCTATAGTGTCACCTAAATG
CTAGAGCTCGCTGATCAGCCTCGACTGTGCCTTCTAGTTGCCAGCCATCTGTTGTTTGCCCCTCCCCCGT
GCCTTCCTTGACCCTGGAAGGTGCCACTCCCACTGTCCTTTCCTAATAAAATGAGGAAATTGCATCGCAT
TGTCTGAGTAGGTGTCATTCTATTCTGGGGGGTGGGGTGGGGCAGGACAGCAAGGGGGAGGATTGGGAAG
ACAATAGCAGGCATGCTGGGGATGCGGTGGGCTCTATGGCTTCTGAGGCGGAAAGAACCAGCTGGGGCTC
TAGGGGGTATCCCC
[124 nt withheld, positions 2465-2588]
C
[91 nt withheld, positions 2590-2680]
A
[49 nt withheld, positions 2682-2730]
CCTTTGACGTTGGAGTCCACGTTCTTT
[37 nt withheld, positions 2758-2794]
ACCCTATCTCGGTCTATTCTTTTGATTTATAAGGGATTTTGCCGATTTCGGCCTATTGGTTAAAAAATGA
GCTGATTTAACAAAAATTTAACGCGAATTAATTCTGTGGAATGTGTGTCAGTTAGGGTGTGGAAAGTCCC
CAGGCTCCCCAGCAGGCAGAAGTATGCAAAGCATGCATCTCAATTAGTCAGCAACCAGGTGTGGAAAGTC
CCCAGGCTCCCCAGCAGGCAGAAGTATGCAAAGCATGCATCTCAATTAGTCAGCAACCATAGTCCCGCCC
CTAACTCCGCCCATCCCGCCCCTAACTCCGCCCAGTTCCGCCCATTCTCCGCCCCATGGCTGACTAATTT
TTTTTATTTATGCAGAGGCCGAGGCCGCCTCTGCCTCTGAGCTATTCCAGAAGTAGTGAGGAGGCTTTTT
TGGAGGCCTAGGCTTTTGCAAAAAGCTCCCCGAAATGACCGACCAAGCGACGCCCAACCTGCCATCACGA
GATTTCGATTCCACCGCCGCCTTCTATGAAAGGTTGGGCTTCGGAATCGTTTTCCGGGACGCCGGCTGGA
TGATCCTCCAGCGCGGGGATCTCATGCTGGAGTTCTTCGCCCACCCCAACTTGTTTATTGCAGCTTATAA
TGGTTACAAATAAAGCAATAGCATCACAAATTTCACAAATAAAGCATTTTTTTCACTGCATTCTAGTTGT
GGTTTGTCCAAACTCATCAATGTATCTTATCATGTCTGTATACCGTCGACCTCTAGCTAGAGCTTGGCGT
AATCATGGTCATAGCTGTTTCCTGTGTGAAATTGTTATCCGCTCACAATTCCACACAACATACGAGCCGG
AAGCATAAAGTGTAAAGCCTGGGGTGCCTAATGAGTGAGCTAACTCACATTAATTGCGTTGCGCTCACTG
CCCGCTTTCCAGTCGGGAAACCTGTCGTGCCAGCTGCATTAATGAATCGGCCAACGCGCGGGGAGAGGCG
GTTTGCGTATTGGGCGCTCTTCCGCTTCCTCGCTCACTGACTCGCTGCGCTCGGTCGTTCGGCTGCGGCG
AGCGGTATCAGCTCACTCAAAGGCGGTAATACGGTTATCCACAGAATCAGGGGATAACGCAGGAAAGAAC
ATGTGAGCAAAAGGCCAGCAAAAGGCCAGGAACCGTAAAAAGGCCGCGTTGCTGGCGTTTTTCCATAGGC
TCCGCCCCCCTGACGAGCATCACAAAAATCGACGCTCAAGTCAGAGGTGGCGAAACCCGACAGGACTATA
AAGATACCAGGCGTTTCCCCCTGGAAGCTCCCTCGTGCGCTCTCCTGTTCCGACCCTGCCGCTTACCGGA
TACCTGTCCGCCTTTCTCCCTTCGGGAAGCGTGGCGCTTTCTCATAGCTCACGCTGTAGGTATCTCAGTT
CGGTGTAGGTCGTTCGCTCCAAGCTGGGCTGTGTGCACGAACCCCCCGTTCAGCCCGACCGCTGCGCCTT
ATCCGGTAACTATCGTCTTGAGTCCAACCCGGTAAGACACGACTTATCGCCACTGGCAGCAGCCACTGGT
AACAGGATTAGCAGAGCGAGGTATGTAGGCGGTGCTACAGAGTTCTTGAAGTGGTGGCCTAACTACGGCT
ACACTAGAAGAACAGTATTTGGTATCTGCGCTCTGCTGAAGCCAGTTACCTTCGGAAAAAGAGTTGGTAG
CTCTTGATCCGGCAAACAAACCACCGCTGGTAGCGGTGGTTTTTTTGTTTGCAAGCAGCAGATTACGCGC
AGAAAAAAAGGATCTCAAGAAGATCCTTTGATCTTTTCTACGGGGTCTGACGCTCAGTGGAACGAAAACT
CACGTTAAGGGATTTTGGTCATGAGATTATCAAAAAGGATCTTCACCTAGATCCTTTTAAATTAAAAATG
AAGTTTTAAATCAATCTAAAGTATATATGAGTAAACTTGGTCTGACAGTTACCAATGCTTAATCAGTGAG
GCACCTATCTCAGCGATCTGTCTATTTCGTTCATCCATAGTTGCCTGACTCCCCGTCGTGTAGATAACTA
CGATACGGGAGGGCTTACCATCTGGCCCCAGTGCTGCAATGATACCGCGAGACCCACGCTCACCGGCTCC
AGATTTATCAGCAATAAACCAGCCAGCCGGAAGGGCCGAGCGCAGAAGTGGTCCTGCAACTTTATCCGCC
TCCATCCAGTCTATTAATTGTTGCCGGGAAGCTAGAGTAAGTAGTTCGCCAGTTAATAGTTTGCGCAACG
TTGTTGCCATTGCTACAGGCATCGTGGTGTCACGCTCGTCGTTTGGTATGGCTTCATTCAGCTCCGGTTC
CCAACGATCAAGGCGAGTTACATGATCCCCCATGTTGTGCAAAAAAGCGGTTAGCTCCTTCGGTCCTCCG
ATCGTTGTCAGAAGTAAGTTGGCCGCAGTGTTATCACTCATGGTTATGGCAGCACTGCATAATTCTCTTA
CTGTCATGCCATCCGTAAGATGCTTTTCTGTGACTGGTGAGTACTCAACCAAGTCATTCTGAGAATAGTG
TATGCGGCGACCGAGTTGCTCTTGCCCGGCGTCAATACGGGATAATACCGCGCCACATAGCAGAACTTTA
AAAGTGCTCATCATTGGAAAACGTTCTTCGGGGCGAAAACTCTCAAGGATCTTACCGCTGTTGAGATCCA
GTTCGATGTAACCCACTCGTGCACCCAACTGATCTTCAGCATCTTTTACTTTCACCAGCGTTTCTGGGTG
AGCAAAAACAGGAAGGCAAAATGCCGCAAAAAAGGGAATAAGGGCGACACGGAAATGTTGAATACTCATA
CTCTTCCTTTTTCAATATTATTGAAGCATTTATCAGGGTTATTGTCTCATGAGCGGATACATATTTGAAT
GTATTTAGAAAAATAAACAAATAGGGGTTCCGCGCACATTTCCCCGAAAAGTGCCACCTGACGTCGACGG
ATCGGGAGATCTCCCGATCCCCTATGGTGCACTCTCAGTACAATCTGCTCTGATGCCGCATAGTTAAGCC
AGTATCTGCTCCCTGCTTGTGTGTTGGAGGTCGCTGAGTAGTGCGCGAGCAAAATTTAAGCTACAACAAG
GCAAGGCTTGACCGACAATTGCATGAAGAATCTGCTTAGGGTTAGGCGTTTTGCGCTGCTTCGCGATGTA
CGGGCCAGATATACGCGTT
